>Addgene plasmid #232597 | pXTK150 [Term_BBa-B0015_PartType7] | addgene full sequence | sequence record 465992 | Addgene NGS Result
TTGAGATCCTTTTTTTCTGCGCGTAATCTGCTGCTTGCAAACAAAAAAACCACCGCTACCAGCGGTGGTT
TGTTTGCCGGATCAAGAGCTACCAACTCTTTTTCCGAAGGTAACTGGCTTCAGCAGAGCGCAGATACCAA
ATACTGTTCTTCTAGTGTAGCCGTAGTTAGGCCACCACTTCAAGAACTCTGTAGCACCGCCTACATACCT
CGCTCTGCTAATCCTGTTACCAGTGGCTGCTGCCAGTGGCGATAAGTCGTGTCTTACCGGGTTGGACTCA
AGACGATAGTTACCGGATAAGGCGCAGCGGTCGGGCTGAACGGGGGGTTCGTGCACACAGCCCAGCTTGG
AGCGAACGACCTACACCGAACTGAGATACCTACAGCGTGAGCTATGAGAAAGCGCCACGCTTCCCGAAGG
GAGAAAGGCGGACAGGTATCCGGTAAGCGGCAGGGTCGGAACAGGAGAGCGCACGAGGGAGCTTCCAGGG
GGAAACGCCTGGTATCTTTATAGTCCTGTCGGGTTTCGCCACCTCTGACTTGAGCGTCGATTTTTGTGAT
GCTCGTCAGGGGGGCGGAGCCTATGGAAAAACGCCAGCAACGCGAGTCGGTCTCTATCCCCAGGCATCAA
ATAAAACGAAAGGCTCAGTCGAAAGACTGGGCCTTTCGTTTTATCTGTTGTTTGTCGGTGAACGCTCTCT
ACTAGAGTCACACTGGCTCACCTTCGGGTGGGCCTTTCTGCGTTTATAGCTGTGAGACCAGAGTAGCCCG
CCTAATGAGCGGGCTTTTTTTTAATTCCCCTATTTGTTTATTTTTCTAAATACATTCAAATATGTATCCG
CTCATGAGACAATAACCCTGATAAATGCTTCAATAATATTGAAAAAGGAAGAGTATGAGCATTCAGCATT
TTCGTGTGGCGCTGATTCCGTTTTTTGCGGCGTTTTGCCTGCCGGTGTTTGCGCATCCGGAAACCCTGGT
GAAAGTGAAAGATGCGGAAGATCAACTGGGTGCGCGCGTGGGCTATATTGAACTGGATCTGAACAGCGGC
AAAATTCTGGAATCTTTTCGTCCGGAAGAACGTTTTCCGATGATGAGCACCTTTAAAGTGCTGCTGTGCG
GTGCGGTTCTGAGCCGTGTGGATGCGGGCCAGGAACAACTGGGCCGTCGTATTCATTATAGCCAGAACGA
TCTGGTGGAATATAGCCCGGTGACCGAAAAACATCTGACCGATGGCATGACCGTGCGTGAACTGTGCAGC
GCGGCGATTACCATGAGCGATAACACCGCGGCGAACCTGCTGCTGACGACCATTGGCGGTCCGAAAGAAC
TGACCGCGTTTCTGCATAACATGGGCGATCATGTGACCCGTCTGGATCGTTGGGAACCGGAACTGAACGA
AGCGATTCCGAACGATGAACGTGATACCACCATGCCGGCAGCAATGGCGACCACCCTGCGTAAACTGCTG
ACGGGTGAGCTGCTGACCCTGGCAAGCCGCCAGCAACTGATTGATTGGATGGAAGCGGATAAAGTGGCGG
GTCCGCTGCTGCGTAGCGCGCTGCCGGCTGGCTGGTTTATTGCGGATAAAAGCGGTGCGGGCGAACGTGG
CAGCCGTGGCATTATTGCGGCGCTGGGCCCGGATGGTAAACCGAGCCGTATTGTGGTGATTTATACCACC
GGCAGCCAGGCGACGATGGATGAACGTAACCGTCAGATTGCGGAAATTGGCGCGAGCCTGATTAAACATT
GGTAAACCGATACAATTAAAGGCTCCTTTTGGAGCCTTTTTTTTTGGACGACCCTTGTCAGATCAAAGGA
TCTTC
Features (pLannotate 1.2.2; 6 found; start..end, strand, type, name):
      1..589     +  rep_origin     ori: high-copy-number ColE1/pMB1/pBR322/pUC origin of replication
    628..699     +  terminator     rrnB T1 terminator: transcription terminator T1 from the E. coli rrnB gene
    715..742     +  terminator     T7Te terminator: phage T7 early transcription terminator
    803..894     +  promoter       AmpR promoter: bla
    895..1752    +  CDS            bla: BLAT_ECOLX - Experimental evidence at protein level: Swiss-Prot protein existence level 1. TEM-type are the most prevalent beta-lactamases in enterobacteria; they hydrolyze the beta-lactam bond in susceptible beta-lactam antibiotics, thus conferring resistance to penicillins and cephalosporins. TEM-3 and TEM-4 are capable of hydrolyzing cefotaxime and ceftazidime. TEM-5 is capable of hydrolyzing ceftazidime. TEM-6 is capable of hydrolyzing ceftazidime and aztreonam. TEM-8/CAZ-2, TEM- 16/CAZ-7 and TEM-24/CAZ-6 are markedly active against ceftazidime. IRT- 4 shows resistance to beta-lactamase in
   1759..1798    +  terminator     fd terminator: central terminator from bacteriophage fd (Otsuka and Kunisawa, 1982)
