[The description below was written by a language model from this plasmid's Addgene catalogue record and pLannotate feature annotations shown in this document.]
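Description:
pXTK150 [Term_BBa-B0015_PartType7] is a small (about 1.8 kb) Golden Gate part plasmid from the XanthoMoClo modular cloning toolkit, which was developed for genetic engineering of the bacterial genera Xanthobacter and Roseixanthobacter. It is built on the pXTK backbone and serves as a storage and donor vector in E. coli rather than as an expression construct in its own right, although it is catalogued as a bacterial expression vector. It replicates from a ColE1/pMB1-family origin. The feature annotation describes this origin as high-copy, whereas the catalogue entry lists the plasmid as low copy, and the record does not resolve this discrepancy. Selection is by ampicillin, through a TEM-type beta-lactamase gene (bla) driven by its native AmpR promoter and followed by a bacteriophage fd terminator.

The payload is the BBa-B0015 terminator, formatted as a "Part Type 7" module in the toolkit's assembly hierarchy. In the feature table it appears as two adjacent elements between the origin and the resistance cassette: the E. coli rrnB T1 terminator followed by the phage T7 early (T7Te) terminator. Together these form the widely used composite double terminator, which gives efficient transcription stop downstream of a coding sequence. In a modular cloning scheme, a part like this is released by a Type IIS restriction enzyme, and its defined overhangs direct it into the terminator position of a transcription unit alongside promoter, ribosome-binding-site and coding-sequence parts. The record does not state which enzyme sites or overhangs flank the part, and they are not annotated in the feature table.
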