Addgene plasmid #232597: pXTK150 [Term_BBa-B0015_PartType7]
Purpose: XanthoMoClo Golden Gate Part Plasmid for cloning, contains Term_BBa-B0015_PartType7
Depositing lab: Michael Springer. Depositing organization: Harvard Medical School. Publication: XanthoMoClo horizontal line A Robust Modular Cloning Genetic Toolkit for the Genera Xanthobacter and Roseixanthobacter. Soltysiak MPM, Ory ALH, Lee AD, Christophersen CE, Jalihal AP, Springer M. ACS Synth Biol. 2025 Apr 18;14(4):1173-1190. doi: 10.1021/acssynbio.4c00806. Epub 2025 Mar 13. PubMed 40080684.
Backbone
  Vector backbone: pXTK
  Vector type: Bacterial Expression
Growth in bacteria
  Bacterial resistance: Ampicillin, 100 μg/mL
  Growth temperature: 37°C
  Growth strain: DH5alpha
  Copy number: Low Copy
Gene/Insert
  Gene/Insert name: BBa-B0015 Terminator (alt name: Term_BBa-B0015_PartType7)
  Species: Escherichia coli
  Cloning method: Restriction Enzyme; 5′ cloning site unknown (unknown if destroyed)
Terms and licenses: Academic/Nonprofit Terms; Industry Terms: Not Available to Industry
How to cite: pXTK150 [Term_BBa-B0015_PartType7] was a gift from Michael Springer (Addgene plasmid # 232597 ; http://n2t.net/addgene:232597 ; RRID:Addgene_232597)
